Addgene plasmid #18311: T4 Lysozyme A42L WT*
Depositing lab: Brian Matthews. Depositing organization: University of Oregon.
Backbone
  Vector backbone: pHS1403
  Backbone size w/o insert (bp): 5000
  Vector type: Bacterial Expression
Growth in bacteria
  Bacterial resistance: Ampicillin, 100 μg/mL
  Growth temperature: 37°C
  Growth strain: DH5alpha
  Copy number: High Copy
Gene/Insert
  Gene/Insert name: T4 Lysozyme
  Species: Bacteriophage T4
  Insert size (bp): 600
  Mutation: A42L WT*
  GenBank ID: NP_049736
  Entrez Gene: e (a.k.a. T4p123)
  Cloning method: Restriction Enzyme; 5′ cloning site BamHI (not destroyed); 3′ cloning site HindIII (not destroyed)
  Sequencing primers: 5′ na; 3′ GGCGTATCACGAGGCCC
Terms and licenses: Academic/Nonprofit Terms; Industry Terms: Not Available to Industry
Depositor comments: The BamHI site is 27 bp from the ATG and the HindIII site is 115 bp from the stop.
How to cite: T4 Lysozyme A42L WT* was a gift from Brian Matthews (Addgene plasmid # 18311 ; http://n2t.net/addgene:18311 ; RRID:Addgene_18311)
