[The description below was written by a language model from this plasmid's Addgene catalogue record.]
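Description:
T4 Lysozyme A42L WT* is a bacterial expression plasmid built on the pHS1403 backbone (about 5 kb without insert) that carries the lysozyme gene of bacteriophage T4 (gene e). It is a high-copy plasmid maintained in E. coli under ampicillin selection. The record does not name the origin of replication or the promoter that drives expression, and no feature table is available to confirm them. No tags or fusion partners are listed.

The insert is roughly 600 bp and sits between BamHI and HindIII sites, both of which were preserved during cloning, so the fragment can be excised or exchanged as a cassette. According to the depositor's notes, the BamHI site lies 27 bp from the start codon and the HindIII site 115 bp from the stop codon, meaning the cloned fragment includes short flanking untranslated sequence on either side of the coding region. The encoded protein carries an alanine-to-leucine substitution at position 42, made in the "WT*" background. In the T4 lysozyme literature this designation usually refers to the cysteine-free pseudo-wild-type protein used as a reference for mutational work, although the record itself does not define the term.

The entry states no specific purpose. A single point mutant of this kind in a bacterial expression vector is consistent with producing recombinant protein in E. coli to study how a defined substitution affects the stability, folding or structure of T4 lysozyme, a widely used model protein for such studies.
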