>Addgene plasmid #18311 | T4 Lysozyme A42L WT* | addgene partial sequence | sequence record 24099 | 3primeUP
CTANGAAAAGCCGCTCATTAGGCGGGCTCAGATCTGCTCATGTTTGACAGCTTATCATCGATAAGCTTCG
GCAATAAATTCTTGATATGTTTTCATATGTTTCCTTTAAATATTTTAATTAGTAATTGTCTATTCAAGTA
ATTGTGAATATACTATCACAATTCCAAGAGAAAGTAAACAGCTTTATAGATTTTTATACGCGTCCCAAGT
GCCAGTTCTAAACGTTGTAATGACTCGTTTTGCGCGATTAGGTGTTTGATTATACCATCTACTTTTAGCT
AAGTTAACTGCTGCTTCATCCCAGCGTTTTTGTTGAAGCATACGTAAAGAGTTAGTAAATCCTGCCACAC
CGGTTTCTCCCATTTGGAAAACCATATTAATCAATGCAGCGCGACGAACCGCATCAAGAGAATCATAAAC
CGGTTTTAATTTAGCATTTCTCAGAATTCCGCGAACAGCAGCATCAACATCCTGATTAAAGAGTTTTTCA
GCCTCATCTTTTGTAATTACACCATTAGTATTACGCCCAATAGCTTTATCTAATTCAGATTTCAAAGCAT
TAAGTGATGGACTTTTTGTAAGCAAATGACCGATGCCAATAGTGTAATAGCCTTCTGTGTCTTTATAGAT
TTTAAGTCTAAGACCTTCATCTATACGTAACATTTCAAATATATTCATAATACCTCCTAAGCATCGATGG
ATCCTGTTTCCTGTGTGAAATTGTTATCCGCTCACAATTCCACACATTATACGAGCCGATGATTAATTGT
CAACAGGGGGATGGGGAGTAAGCTGATCCTGTTTCCTGTGTGAAATTGTTATCCGCTCACAATTCCACAC
ATTATACGAGCCGATGATTAATTGTCAACAGGGGGGATGGGGGAGTAAGCTCATCGATGGANCGANCCNG
GTTNCCNGGGGNAAATTGGTATCCNCNCCCAATTCCCCNCATTATACGANCCGGAAGCANAAAGGGGNAA
GCCCGGGGGGGGCCNAAGGNGGGNNCNACTTANNTTAANTGGNNNTGGNNCCCCNCGGCCCGCNTTNCNG
NCNGGGAAANCNGGNCGGGNCNGGACCCANCNAAGGGGGNAAACCTTNCNGGNANGGGNANGN
